>Addgene plasmid #45365 | pMP33-7 | depositor partial sequence | sequence record 63333 | MAVS cDNA
ATGCCGTTTGCTGAAGACAAGACCTATAAGTATATCTGCCACAATTTCAGCAATTTTTGCAATGTGGATG
TTGTAGAGATTCTGCCTTACCTGCCCTGCCTCACAGCAAGAGACCAGGATCGACTGCGGGCCACCTGCAC
ACTCTCAGGGAACCGGGACACCCTCTGGCATCTCTTCAATACCCTTCAGCGGCGGCCCGGCTGGGTGGAA
TACTTCATTACGGCGCTGAGAGGCTGTGAGCTAGCTGATCTCGCGGACGAAGTGGCCTGTGTCTACCAGA
GCTACCAGCCTCGGACCTTGGACCGTCCCCCAGACCCACTGGAGCCACCGTCACTTCCTGCTGAGGGGCC
AGGGCCCCCCACACCTGCTGCGGCCCACAGCATCCCCTACAATGGCTGCAGAGAGAAGGAGCCAAGTTAC
CCCATGCCTGTCCAGGAGACCCAGGTGCCAGAGTCCCCTGGAGAGAGTTCAGAGCAAGCCCCGCAGATGC
TTAGCCCCAGAGCCATCCCAAGGAGTCCAGATGGTGGCCCCCTGGAGTCCTCCTCTGACCTGGCAGCCCT
CAGCCCTCTGACCTCCAGCGGGCATCAGGAGCAGGACAGAGAACTGGGCAGTACCCACACAGCAGCAGGT
GCGACCTCCAGCCTCACAGCATCCCGTGGGCCTGTGTCTCCATCTGTCTCCTTCCAGCCCCTGGCCCGTT
CCACCCCCAGGGCAAGCCGCTTGCCTGGACCCACAGGGTCAGTTGTATCTCCTGGCACCTCCTCCTCCTC
CTCATCCCCTGGCTTGGCCTCTGCAGGGGCTGCAGAGAGTAAACAGGGTGCAGAGAGTGACCAGGCTGAG
CCTATCATCTGCTCCAGGGGGGCAGAGGCACCTGCCAACTCTCTGCCCTCCAAAGTGCCTACCACCTTGA
TGCCTGTGAACACAGTGGCCCTGAAAGTGCCTGCCAACCCAGCATCTGTCAGCACAGTGCCCTCCAAGTT
GCCAACTAGCTCAAAGCCCCCTGGTGCAGTGCCTTCTAATGTGCTCACCAATCCAGCACCATCCAAATTG
CCCGTCAACTCAACCCGTGCTGGCATGGTGCCATCCAAAGTGCCTACTAGCATGGTGCTCACCAAGGTGT
CTGCCAGCGCAGTCCCCACCGACAGGAGCAGCAGAAATGAGGAGACCCCAGCAGCTCCAACACCCGCCGG
CGCCACTGGAGGCAGCTCAGCCTGGCTAGACAGCAGCTCTGAGAATGGGGGCCTTGGGTCGGAGCTGAGT
AAGCCTGGCATGCTGGCATCCCAGGTAGACAGCCCGTTCTCGGGCTGCTTCGAGGATCTTGCCATCAGTG
CCAGCCCCTCCTTGGGCATGGGGCCCTGCCATGGCCCAGAGGAGAATGAGTACAAGTCCGAGGGCACCTT
TGGGATCCACGTGGCTGAGAACCCCAGCATCCAGCTCCTGGAGGGCAACCCTGGGCCACCTGTGGACCCG
GAGGGTGGCCCCAGGCCACAAACAGGCCGGAAGTTCCAGGAGGGGGAGGTGCCATGCCACAGGCCCTCAC
CTGGGGCTCTGTGGCTCCAGGTGGCTGTGGCAGGGGTGCTGGCAGTCACACTCCTGGTGGTGCTGTACCG
GCGGCGTCTGCACTAG
