>Addgene plasmid #45365 | pMP33-7 | addgene partial sequence | sequence record 65256 | cmv-fwd
AGCAGAGCTCGTTTAGTGAACCGTCAGAATTGATCTACCATGGACTACAAAGACGATGACGACAAGCTTA
TGCCGTTTGCTGAAGACAAGACCTATAAGTATATCTGCCACAATTTCAGCAATTTTTGCAATGTGGATGT
TGTAGAGATTCTGCCTTACCTGCCCTGCCTCACAGCAAGAGACCAGGATCGACTGCGGGCCACCTGCACA
CTCTCAGGGAACCGGGACACCCTCTGGCATCTCTTCAATACCCTTCAGCGGCGGCCCGGCTGGGTGGAAT
ACTTCATTACGGCGCTGAGAGGCTGTGAGCTAGCTGATCTCGCGGACGAAGTGGCCTGTGTCTACCAGAG
CTACCAGCCTCGGACCTTGGACCGTCCCCCAGACCCACTGGAGCCACCGTCACTTCCTGCTGAGGGGCCA
GGGCCCCCCACACCTGCTGCGGCCCACAGCATCCCCTACAATGGCTGCAGAGAGAAGGAGCCAAGTTACC
CCATGCCTGTCCAGGAGACCCAGGTGCCAGAGTCCCCTGGAGAGAGTTCAGAGCAAGCCCCGCAGATGCT
TAGCCCCAGAGCCATCCCAAGGAGTCCAGATGGTGGCCCCCTGGAGTCCTCCTCTGACCTGGCAGCCCTC
AGCCCTCTGACCTCCAGCGGGCATCAGGAGCAGGACAGAGAACTGGGCAGTACCCACACAGCAGCAGGTG
CGACCTCCAGCCTCACAGCATCCCGTGGGCCTGTGTCTCCATCTGTCTCCTTCCAGCCCCTGGCCCGTTC
CACCCCCAGGGCAAGCCGCTTGCCTGGACCCACAGGGTCAGTTGTATCTCCTGGCACCTCCTCCTCCTCC
TCATCCCCTGGCTTGGCCTCTGCAGGGGCTGCAGAGAGTAAACAGGGTGCAGAGAGTGACCAGGCTGAGC
CTATCATCTGCTCCAGGGGGGCAGAGGCACCTGCCAACTCTCTGCCCTCCAAAGTGCCTACCACCTTGAT
GCCTGTGAACACAGTGGCCCTGAAAGTGCCTGCCAACCCAGCAT
