[The description below was written by a language model from this plasmid's Addgene catalogue record.]
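Description:
pMP33-7 is a mammalian expression plasmid built on the pFLAG-CMV2 backbone, carrying the MAVS (mitochondrial antiviral signaling protein) coding sequence from the northern white-cheeked gibbon, Nomascus leucogenys. The backbone is about 4.7 kb and the insert about 1.6 kb, for a total of roughly 6.3 kb. The plasmid is propagated in standard E. coli cloning strains under ampicillin selection. The record lists the copy number as unknown, does not state the origin of replication, and mentions no mammalian selection marker. No feature table is provided, so only the catalogue-level elements can be described.

The MAVS open reading frame was inserted by restriction cloning between HindIII and BglII sites, both of which remain intact. This places it downstream of the CMV promoter, a strong constitutive promoter widely used for transient expression in transfected mammalian cells. The backbone supplies an N-terminal FLAG epitope, so the gibbon protein is produced as a FLAG-MAVS fusion that can be detected or immunoprecipitated with anti-FLAG antibodies without needing a species-specific MAVS antibody.

MAVS is the adaptor that relays RIG-I-like receptor signaling to induce interferon responses, and it is known to be cleaved and inactivated by hepaciviral proteases. The plasmid comes from a study of convergent evolution of escape from hepaciviral antagonism in primates. This suggests it serves as one of a set of primate MAVS orthologue constructs for comparing susceptibility to viral antagonism and signaling activity in cell culture, although the record does not specify the assays.
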