Addgene plasmid #45365: pMP33-7
Depositing lab: Harmit Malik. Depositing organization: Fred Hutchinson Cancer Center. Publication: Convergent evolution of escape from hepaciviral antagonism in primates. Patel MR, Loo YM, Horner SM, Gale M Jr, Malik HS. PLoS Biol. 2012;10(3):e1001282. doi: 10.1371/journal.pbio.1001282. Epub 2012 Mar 13. PubMed 22427742.
Backbone
  Vector backbone: pFLAG-CMV2
  Backbone size w/o insert (bp): 4700
  Total vector size (bp): 6300
  Vector type: Mammalian Expression
Growth in bacteria
  Bacterial resistance: Ampicillin, 100 μg/mL
  Growth temperature: 37°C
  Growth strain: DH5alpha
  Copy number: Unknown
Gene/Insert
  Gene/Insert name: MAVS
  Species: Nomascus leucogenys (northern white-cheeked gibbon)
  Insert size (bp): 1623
  GenBank ID: KC415010.1
  Promoter: CMV
  Tag / fusion protein: FLAG (N terminal on backbone)
  Cloning method: Restriction Enzyme; 5′ cloning site HindIII (not destroyed); 3′ cloning site BglII (not destroyed)
  Sequencing primers: 5′ gacgcaaatgggcggtaggcgtg; 3′ gacaaggctggtgggcactggag
Terms and licenses: Academic/Nonprofit Terms; Industry Terms: Not Available to Industry
How to cite: pMP33-7 was a gift from Harmit Malik (Addgene plasmid # 45365 ; http://n2t.net/addgene:45365 ; RRID:Addgene_45365)
